>Addgene plasmid #52100 | cp196V1.2 | depositor partial sequence | sequence record 80470 | cp196V1.2 sequence 899 bps
TAACCATGGGGGGTTCTCATCATCATCATCATCATGGTATGGCTAGCATGACTGGTGGACAGCAAATGGG
TCGGGATCTGTACGACGATGACGATAAGGATCCGAGCTCGAGCATGTCCAGCTCCGGGGCACTGGTCTGT
TTTATCAAGTTGGACATCACCTCACACAACGAGGACTACACCATCGTGGAACAGTACGAACGCGCCGAGG
TCCGCCACTCCATCGGCGGCATGGACGAGCTGTACAAGGGTGGCACTGGCGGTTCCATGGTGAGCAAGGG
CGTGGAGGATAACATGGCCTTCATCAAGGAGTTCATGCGCTTCAAGGTGCACATGGAGGGCTCCGTCAAC
GGCCACGAGTTCGAGATCGAGGGCGAGGGCGAGGGCCGCCCCTACGAGGGCACCCAGACCGCCAAGCTGA
AGGTGACCAAGGGTGGCCCCCTGCCCTTCGCCTGGGACATCCTGTCCCCTCAGCTCATGTACGGCTCCAA
GGCCTACGTGAAGCACCCCGCCGACATCCCCGACTACTGGAAGCTGTCCTTCCCCGAGGGCTTCAAGTGG
GAGCGCGTGATGAACTTCGAGGACGGAGGCGTGGTGACCGTGACCCAGGACTCCTCCCTGCAGGACGGCG
AGTTCATCTACAAGGTGAAGCTGCGCGGCACCAACTTCCCCTCCGACGGCCCCGTAATGCAGAAGAAGAC
CATGGGCTGGGAGGCCTCCATTGAGCGGTTGTACCCCGAGGACGGCGCTCTGAAGGGCGAGATCAAGCAG
AGGCTGAAGCTGAAGGACGGCGGCCACTACGACGCTGAGGTCAAGACCACCTACAAGGCCAAGAAGCCTG
TGCAGCTGCCCGGCGCTCACAACGCGGGCGGTGACCAACTGACAGAAGAGTGAGAATTC
