>Addgene plasmid #52100 | cp196V1.2 | addgene partial sequence | sequence record 82658 | pBAD-F 5'-ATGCCATAGCATTTTTATCC-3'
CTTTTTATCGCAACTCTCTACTGTTTCTCCATACCCGTTTTTTGGGCTAACAGGAGGAATTAACCATGGG
GGGTTCTCATCATCATCATCATCATGGTATGGCTAGCATGACTGGTGGACAGCAAATGGGTCGGGATCTG
TACGACGATGACGATAAGGATCCGAGCTCGAGCATGTCCAGCTCCGGGGCACTGGTCTGTTTTATCAAGT
TGGACATCACCTCACACAACGAGGACTACACCATCGTGGAACAGTACGAACGCGCCGAGGTCCGCCACTC
CATCGGCGGCATGGACGAGCTGTACAAGGGTGGCACTGGCGGTTCCATGGTGAGCAAGGGCGTGGAGGAT
AACATGGCCTTCATCAAGGAGTTCATGCGCTTCAAGGTGCACATGGAGGGCTCCGTCAACGGCCACGAGT
TCGAGATCGAGGGCGAGGGCGAGGGCCGCCCCTACGAGGGCACCCAGACCGCCAAGCTGAAGGTGACCAA
GGGTGGCCCCCTGCCCTTCGCCTGGGACATCCTGTCCCCTCAGCTCATGTACGGCTCCAAGGCCTACGTG
AAGCACCCCGCCGACATCCCCGACTACTGGAAGCTGTCCTTCCCCGAGGGCTTCAAGTGGGAGCGCGTGA
TGAACTTCGAGGACGGAGGCGTGGTGACCGTGACCCAGGACTCCTCCCTGCAGGACGGCGAGTTCATCTA
CAAGGTGAAGCTGCGCGGCACCAACTTCCCCTCCGACGGCCCCGTAATGCAGAAGAAGACCATGGGCTGG
GAGGCCTCCATTGAGCGGTTGTACCCCGAGGACGGCGCTCTGAAGGGCGAGATCAAGCAGAGGCTGAAGC
TGAAGGACGGCGGCCACTACGACGCTGAGGTCAAGACCACCTACAAGGCCAAGAAGCCTGTGCAGCTGCC
CGGCGCTCACAACGCGGGCGGTGACCAACTGACAGAAGAG
