[The description below was written by a language model from this plasmid's Addgene catalogue record.]
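Description:
cp196V1.2 is a bacterial expression plasmid built on the pBAD/HisB backbone, carrying a synthetic insert of about 780 bp in a backbone of roughly 4.1 kb, for a total of about 4.9 kb. It is maintained in E. coli under ampicillin selection and is recorded as low copy. No feature table accompanies the record, so the origin of replication and other backbone elements are not itemised. pBAD-series vectors generally carry the araC regulator alongside the arabinose-responsive promoter.

The insert encodes cp196V1.2, an improved circularly permuted variant of the red fluorescent protein mCherry. In circular permutation, the native N and C termini are joined by a linker and new termini are opened elsewhere in the protein. The name suggests the new termini lie near residue 196, although the record does not say so explicitly. The coding sequence was cloned between XhoI and HindIII sites, both retained, placing it downstream of the pBAD promoter and in frame with the backbone's N-terminal 6xHis tag. Expression can therefore be induced with arabinose, and the tagged protein can be purified by metal-affinity chromatography.

The associated work concerns circularly permuted red fluorescent proteins and mCherry-based calcium indicators. This fits use of the plasmid to produce and characterise the cpmCherry variant in bacteria, and as a starting template for engineering single-fluorescent-protein biosensors, where termini close to the chromophore allow fused sensing domains to modulate fluorescence. The record does not indicate that this construct itself contains any calcium-sensing domains.
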