Addgene plasmid #52100: cp196V1.2
Purpose: A improved cpmCherry variant
Depositing lab: Robert Campbell. Depositing organization: University of Alberta. Publication: Circular permutated red fluorescent proteins and calcium ion indicators based on mCherry. Carlson HJ, Campbell RE. Protein Eng Des Sel. 2013 Dec;26(12):763-72. doi: 10.1093/protein/gzt052. Epub 2013 Oct 22. PubMed 24151339.
Backbone
  Vector backbone: pBAD/HisB
  Backbone size w/o insert (bp): 4100
  Total vector size (bp): 4880
  Vector type: Bacterial Expression
Growth in bacteria
  Bacterial resistance: Ampicillin, 100 μg/mL
  Growth temperature: 37°C
  Growth strain: DH10B
  Copy number: Low Copy
Gene/Insert
  Gene/Insert name: cp196V1.2 (alt name: improved circularly permuted mCherry variant)
  Species: Synthetic
  Insert size (bp): 780
  GenBank ID: KJ534665
  Promoter: pBAD promotor
  Tag / fusion protein: 6 His tag (N terminal on backbone)
  Cloning method: Restriction Enzyme; 5′ cloning site XhoI (not destroyed); 3′ cloning site HindIII (not destroyed)
  Sequencing primers: 5′ pBAD-Forward primer; 3′ pBAD-Reverse primer
Terms and licenses: Academic/Nonprofit Terms; Industry Terms: Not Available to Industry
How to cite: cp196V1.2 was a gift from Robert Campbell (Addgene plasmid # 52100 ; http://n2t.net/addgene:52100 ; RRID:Addgene_52100)
